>Addgene plasmid #45291 | p16L1L2 | depositor full sequence | sequence record 63165 | p16L1L2 sequence 6388 bps
CCCCTGTGGAATGTGTGTCAGTTAGGGTGTGGAAAGTCCCCAGGCTCCCCAGCAGGCAGAAGTATGCAAA
GCATGCATCTCAATTAGTCAGCAACCAGGTGTGGAAAGTCCCCAGGCTCCCCAGCAGGCAGAAGTATGCA
AAGCATGCATCTCAATTAGTCAGCAACCATAGTCCCGCCCCTAACTCCGCCCATCCCGCCCCTAACTCCG
CCCAGTTCCGCCCATTCTCCGCCCCATGGCTGACTAATTTTTTTTATTTATACAGAGGCCGAGGCCGCCT
CGGCCTCTGAGCTATTCCAGAAGTAGTGAGGAGGCTTTTTTGGAGGCCTAGGCTTTTGCAAAAAGCTTGA
TTGGGATCCACCGGACTCTAGAGGATCCGGTACTCGAGGAACTGAAAAACCAGAAAGTTAACTGGTAAGT
TTAGTCTTTTTGTCTTTTATTTCAGGTCCCGGATCCGGTGGTGGTGCAAATCAAAGAACTGCTCCTCAGT
GGATGTTGCCTTTACTTCTAGGCCTGTACGGAAGTGTTACTTCTGCTCTAAAAGCTGCGGAATTGTACCC
GCGGCCGCTCTAGAGCCACCATGAGGCACAAGAGGAGCGCCAAGAGGACCAAGAGGGCCAGCGCCACCCA
GCTGTACAAGACCTGCAAGCAGGCCGGCACCTGCCCCCCCGACATCATCCCCAAGGTGGAGGGCAAGACC
ATCGCCGACCAGATCCTGCAGTACGGCAGCATGGGCGTGTTCTTCGGCGGCCTGGGCATCGGCACCGGCA
GCGGCACCGGCGGCAGGACCGGCTACATCCCCCTGGGCACCAGGCCCCCCACCGCCACCGACACCCTGGC
CCCCGTGAGGCCCCCCCTGACCGTGGACCCCGTGGGCCCCAGCGACCCCAGCATCGTGAGCCTGGTGGAG
GAGACCAGCTTCATCGACGCCGGCGCCCCCACCAGCGTGCCCAGCATCCCCCCCGACGTGAGCGGCTTCA
GCATCACCACCAGCACCGACACCACCCCCGCCATCCTGGACATCAACAACACCGTGACCACCGTGACCAC
CCACAACAACCCCACCTTCACCGACCCCAGCGTGCTGCAGCCCCCCACCCCCGCCGAGACCGGCGGCCAC
TTCACCCTGAGCAGCAGCACCATCAGCACCCACAACTACGAGGAGATCCCCATGGACACCTTCATCGTGA
GCACCAACCCCAACACCGTGACCAGCAGCACCCCCATCCCCGGCAGCAGGCCCGTGGCCAGGCTGGGCCT
GTACAGCAGGACCACCCAGCAGGTGAAGGTGGTGGACCCCGCCTTCGTGACCACCCCCACCAAGCTGATC
ACCTACGACAACCCCGCCTACGAGGGCATCGACGTGGACAACACCCTGTACTTCAGCAGCAACGACAACA
GCATCAACATCGCCCCCGACCCCGACTTCCTGGACATCGTGGCCCTGCACAGGCCCGCCCTGACCAGCAG
GAGGACCGGCATCAGGTACAGCAGGATCGGCAACAAGCAGACCCTGAGGACCAGGAGCGGCAAGAGCATC
GGCGCCAAGGTGCACTACTACTACGACCTGAGCACCATCGACCCCGCCGAGGAGATCGAGCTGCAGACCA
TCACCCCCAGCACCTACACCACCACCAGCCACGCCGCCAGCCCCACCAGCATCAACAACGGCCTGTACGA
CATCTACGCCGACGACTTCATCACCGACACCAGCACCACCCCCGTGCCCAGCGTGCCCAGCACCAGCCTG
AGCGGCTACATCCCCGCCAACACCACCATCCCCTTCGGTGGCGCCTACAACATCCCCCTGGTGAGCGGCC
CCGACATCCCCATCAACATCACCGACCAGGCCCCCAGCCTGATCCCCATCGTGCCCGGCAGCCCCCAGTA
CACCATCATCGCCGACGCCGGCGACTTCTACCTGCACCCCAGCTACTACATGCTGAGGAAGAGGAGGAAG
AGGCTGCCCTACTTCTTCAGCGACGTGAGCCTGGCCGCCTGAAAGCTTTTTGAATTCTTTGGATCCACTA
GTGTCGACTAGAGGGCCGCTTCGAGCAGACATGATAAGATACATTGATGAGTTTGGACAAACCACAACTA
GAATGCAGTGAAAAAAATGCTTTATTTGTGAAATTTGTGATGCTATTGCTTTATTTGTAACCATTATAAG
CTGCAATAAACAAGTTAACAACAACAATTGCATTCATTTTATGTTTCAGGTTCAGGGGGAGGTGTGGGAG
GTTTTTTAAAGCAAGTAAAACCTCTACAAATGTGGTAAAATCGATAAGGATCCGGGCTGGCGTAATAGCG
AAGAGGCCCGCACCGATCGCCCTTCCCAACAGTTGCGGTGGAGAAGAGCATGCGTGAGGCTCCGGTGCCC
GTCAGTGGGCAGAGCGCACATCGCCCACAGTCCCCGAGAAGTTGGGGGGAGGGGTCGGCAATTGAACCGG
TGCCTAGAGAAGGTGGCGCGGGGTAAACTGGGAAAGTGATGTCGTGTACTGGCTCCGCCTTTTTCCCGAG
GGTGGGGGAGAACCGTATATAAGTGCAGTAGTCGCCGTGAACGTTCTTTTTCGCAACGGGTTTGCCGCCA
GAACACAGCTGAAGCTTCGAGGGGCTCGCATCTCTCCTTCACGCGCCCGCCGCCCTACCTGAGGCCGCCA
TCCACGCCGGTTGAGTCGCGTTCTGCCGCCTCCCGCCTGTGGTGCCTCCTGAACTGCGTCCGCCGTCTAG
GTAAGTTTAAAGCTCAGGTCGAGACCGGGCCTTTGTCCGGCGCTCCCTTGGAGCCTACCTAGACTCAGCC
GGCTCTCCACGCTTTGCCTGACCCTGCTTGCTCAACTCTACGTCTTTGTTTCGTTTTCTGTTCTGCGCCG
TTACAGATCCAAGCTGTGACCGGCCCGCTCTAGAGCCACCATGAGCCTGTGGCTGCCCAGCGAGGCCACC
GTGTACCTGCCCCCCGTGCCCGTGAGCAAGGTGGTGAGCACCGACGAGTACGTGGCCAGGACCAACATCT
ACTACCACGCCGGCACCAGCAGGCTGCTGGCCGTGGGCCACCCCTACTTCCCCATCAAGAAGCCCAACAA
CAACAAGATCCTGGTGCCCAAGGTGAGCGGCCTGCAGTACAGGGTGTTCAGGATCCACCTGCCCGACCCC
AACAAGTTCGGCTTCCCCGACACCAGCTTCTACAACCCCGACACCCAGAGGCTGGTGTGGGCCTGCGTGG
GCGTGGAGGTGGGCAGGGGCCAGCCCCTGGGCGTGGGCATCAGCGGCCACCCCCTGCTGAACAAGCTGGA
CGACACCGAGAACGCCAGCGCCTACGCCGCCAACGCCGGCGTGGACAACAGGGAGTGCATCAGCATGGAC
TACAAGCAGACCCAGCTGTGCCTGATCGGCTGCAAGCCCCCCATCGGCGAGCACTGGGGCAAGGGCAGCC
CCTGCACCAACGTGGCCGTGAACCCCGGCGACTGCCCCCCCCTGGAGCTGATCAACACCGTGATCCAGGA
CGGCGACATGGTGGACACCGGCTTCGGCGCCATGGACTTCACCACCCTGCAGGCCAACAAGAGCGAGGTG
CCCCTGGACATCTGCACCAGCATCTGCAAGTACCCCGACTACATCAAGATGGTGAGCGAGCCCTACGGCG
ACAGCCTGTTCTTCTACCTGAGGAGGGAGCAGATGTTCGTGAGGCACCTGTTCAACAGGGCCGGCGCCGT
GGGCGAGAACGTGCCCGACGACCTGTACATCAAGGGCAGCGGCAGCACCGCCAACCTGGCCAGCAGCAAC
TACTTCCCCACCCCCAGCGGCAGCATGGTGACCAGCGACGCCCAGATCTTCAACAAGCCCTACTGGCTGC
AGAGGGCCCAGGGCCACAACAACGGCATCTGCTGGGGCAACCAGCTGTTCGTGACCGTGGTGGACACCAC
CAGGAGCACCAACATGAGCCTGTGCGCCGCCATCAGCACCAGCGAGACCACCTACAAGAACACCAACTTC
AAGGAGTACCTGAGGCACGGCGAGGAGTACGACCTGCAGTTCATCTTCCAGCTGTGCAAGATCACCCTGA
CCGCCGACGTGATGACCTACATCCACAGCATGAACAGCACCATCCTGGAGGACTGGAACTTCGGCCTGCA
GCCCCCCCCCGGCGGCACCCTGGAGGACACCTACAGGTTCGTGACCAGCCAGGCCATCGCCTGCCAGAAG
CACACCCCCCCCGCCCCCAAGGAGGACCCCCTGAAGAAGTACACCTTCTGGGAGGTGAACCTGAAGGAGA
AGTTCAGCGCCGACCTGGACCAGTTCCCCCTGGGCAGGAAGTTCCTGCTGCAGGCCGGCCTGAAGGCCAA
GCCCAAGTTCACCCTGGGCAAGAGGAAGGCCACCCCCACCACCAGCAGCACCAGCACCACCGCCAAGAGG
AAGAAGAGGAAGCTGTGAAAGCTACCCACGGCCGAATAGCCGTGAGCCGGAATCCTGCACGCTAGCATTA
TCCCTAATACCTGCCACCCCACTCTTAATCAGTGGTGGAAGAACGGTCTCAGAACTGTTTGTTTCAATTG
GCCATTTAAGTTTAGTAGTAAAAGACTGGTTAATGATAACAATGCATCGTAAAACCTTCAGAAGGAAAGG
AGAATGTTTTGTGGACCACTTTGGTTTTCTTTTTTGCGTGTGGCAGTTTTAAGTTATTAGTTTTTAAAAT
CAGTACTTTTTAATGGAAACAACTTGACCAAAAATTTGTCACAGAATTTTGAGACCCATTAAAAAAGTTA
AATGAGAAACCTGTGTGTTCCTTTGGTCAACACCGAGACATTTAGGTGAAAGACATCTAATTCTGGTTTT
ACGAATCTGGAAACTTCTTGAAAATGTAATTCTTGAGTTAACACTTCTGGGTGGAGAATAGGGTTGTTTT
CCCCCCACATAATTGGAAGGGGAAGGAATATCATTTAAAGCTATGGGAGGGTTTCTTTGATTACAACACT
GGAGAGAAATGCAGCATGTTGCTGATTGCCTGTCACTAAAACAGGCCAAAAACTGAGTCCTTGGGTTGCA
TAGAAAGCTTCATGTTGCTAAACCAATGTTAAGTGAATCTTTGGAAACAAAATGTTTCCAAATTACTGGG
ATGTGCATGTTGAAACGTGGGTTAATTAACTAGCCATGACCAAAATCCCTTAACGTGAGTTTTCGTTCCA
CTGAGCGTCAGACCCCGTAGAAAAGATCAAAGGATCTTCTTGAGATCCTTTTTTTCTGCGCGTAATCTGC
TGCTTGCAAACAAAAAAACCACCGCTACCAGCGGTGGTTTGTTTGCCGGATCAAGAGCTACCAACTCTTT
TTCCGAAGGTAACTGGCTTCAGCAGAGCGCAGATACCAAATACTGTTCTTCTAGTGTAGCCGTAGTTAGG
CCACCACTTCAAGAACTCTGTAGCACCGCCTACATACCTCGCTCTGCTAATCCTGTTACCAGTGGCTGCT
GCCAGTGGCGATAAGTCGTGTCTTACCGGGTTGGACTCAAGACGATAGTTACCGGATAAGGCGCAGCGGT
CGGGCTGAACGGGGGGTTCGTGCACACAGCCCAGCTTGGAGCGAACGACCTACACCGAACTGAGATACCT
ACAGCGTGAGCTATGAGAAAGCGCCACGCTTCCCGAAGGGAGAAAGGCGGACAGGTATCCGGTAAGCGGC
AGGGTCGGAACAGGAGAGCGCACGAGGGAGCTTCCAGGGGGAAACGCCTGGTATCTTTATAGTCCTGTCG
GGTTTCGCCACCTCTGACTTGAGCGTCGATTTTTGTGATGCTCGTCAGGGGGGCGGAGCCTATGGAAAAA
CGCCAGCAACGCGGCCTTTTTACGGTTCCTGGCCTTTTGCTGGCCTTTTGCTCACATGTTCTTAATTAAA
TTTTTCAAAAGTAGTTGACAATTAATCATCGGCATAGTATATCGGCATAGTATAATACGACTCACTATAG
GAGGGCCATCATGGCCAAGTTGACCAGTGCTGTCCCAGTGCTCACAGCCAGGGATGTGGCTGGAGCTGTT
GAGTTCTGGACTGACAGGTTGGGGTTCTCCAGAGATTTTGTGGAGGATGACTTTGCAGGTGTGGTCAGAG
ATGATGTCACCCTGTTCATCTCAGCAGTCCAGGACCAGGTGGTGCCTGACAACACCCTGGCTTGGGTGTG
GGTGAGAGGACTGGATGAGCTGTATGCTGAGTGGAGTGAGGTGGTCTCCACCAACTTCAGGGATGCCAGT
GGCCCTGCCATGACAGAGATTGGAGAGCAGCCCTGGGGGAGAGAGTTTGCCCTGAGAGACCCAGCAGGCA
ACTGTGTGCACTTTGTGGCAGAGGAGCAGGACTGAGGATAAGAATTGTAACAAAAAACCCCGCCCCGGCG
GGGTTTTTTGTTAATTAA
Features (pLannotate 1.2.2; 13 found; start..end, strand, type, name):
     13..342     +  promoter       SV40 promoter: SV40 enhancer and early promoter
    415..511     +  intron         SV40 intron: modified SV40 intron with splice donor and acceptor sites
    581..1999    +  CDS            L2: VL2_HPV16 - Experimental evidence at protein level: Swiss-Prot protein existence level 1. Minor protein of the capsid that localizes along the inner surface of the virion, within the central cavities beneath the L1 pentamers. Plays a role in capsid stabilization through interaction with the major capsid protein L1. Once the virion enters the host cell, L2 escorts the genomic DNA into the nucleus by promoting escape from the endosomal compartments and traffic through the host Golgi network. Mechanistically, the C-terminus of L2 possesses a cell-penetrating peptide that protudes from the host en
   2065..2186    -  polyA_signal   SV40 poly(A) signal: SV40 polyadenylation signal
   2209..2277    -  CDS            large T antigen (fragment): large T antigen from SV40 (simian virus 40)
   2296..2347    +  CDS            lacZα (fragment): LacZα fragment of β-galactosidase; lacZ fragment
   2387..2598    +  promoter       EF-1α core promoter: core promoter for human elongation factor EF-1α
   2611..2879    +  LTR            5' LTR (truncated): truncated 5' long terminal repeat (LTR) from human T-cell leukemia virus (HTLV) type 1
   2911..4386    +  CDS            L1: VL1_HPV16 - Experimental evidence at protein level: Swiss-Prot protein existence level 1. Forms an icosahedral capsid with a T=7 symmetry and a 50 nm diameter. The capsid is composed of 72 pentamers linked to each other by disulfide bonds and associated with L2 proteins. Binds to heparan sulfate proteoglycans on cell surface of basal layer keratinocytes to provide initial virion attachment. This binding mediates a conformational change in the virus capsid that facilitates efficient infection. The virion enters the host cell via endocytosis. During virus trafficking, L1 protein dissociates from
   4477..5049    +  polyA_signal   EF-1α poly(A) signal: human EF-1α polyadenylation signal
   5220..5808    +  rep_origin     ori: high-copy-number ColE1/pMB1/pBR322/pUC origin of replication
   5894..5941    +  promoter       EM7 promoter: synthetic bacterial promoter&nbsp
   5961..6332    +  CDS            ble: BLE_STRHI - Experimental evidence at protein level: Swiss-Prot protein existence level 1. Binding protein with a strong affinity to the bleomycin family of antibiotics. From Streptoalloteichus hindustanus.
