[The description below was written by a language model from this plasmid's Addgene catalogue record and pLannotate feature annotations shown in this document.]
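Description:
p16L1L2 is a 6,388 bp mammalian expression plasmid on a custom backbone that co-expresses the two capsid proteins of human papillomavirus type 16, the major capsid protein L1 and the minor capsid protein L2. It replicates in E. coli from a high-copy ColE1/pUC-type origin and is selected with Zeocin/bleomycin through the Streptoalloteichus hindustanus ble gene. The catalogue lists EM7 as the promoter, but in the feature table this synthetic bacterial promoter sits directly upstream of ble and so drives the resistance marker, not the capsid genes. The catalogue species entry of human likewise reflects the viral host, since the annotated coding sequences match HPV16 proteins.

The payload consists of two independent mammalian transcription units in the same orientation. L2 is placed downstream of the SV40 enhancer/early promoter and a modified SV40 intron, which promotes splicing and efficient mRNA export, and is followed by an SV40 polyadenylation signal. L1 is driven by a composite promoter made of the human EF-1α core promoter joined to a truncated HTLV-1 5' LTR segment, a common arrangement for strong constitutive expression, and terminates at the EF-1α poly(A) signal. Short annotated fragments of SV40 large T antigen and lacZα appear to be cloning remnants rather than functional genes.

Expressed together in mammalian cells, L1 assembles into pentamer-based icosahedral capsids that incorporate L2. In line with the associated publication on papillomavirus-based gene transfer vectors, the plasmid supplies capsid proteins for producing HPV16 pseudovirions, which would package a separately supplied reporter or target plasmid. The record does not state whether the capsid genes are codon-modified.
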