Addgene plasmid #45291: p16L1L2
Depositing lab: John Schiller. Depositing organization: National Cancer Institute (NCI). Publication: Production of papillomavirus-based gene transfer vectors. Buck CB, Thompson CD. Curr Protoc Cell Biol. 2007 Dec;Chapter 26:Unit 26.1. doi: 10.1002/0471143030.cb2601s37. PubMed 18228512.
Backbone
  Vector backbone: custom
  Vector type: Mammalian Expression
Growth in bacteria
  Bacterial resistance: Bleocin (Zeocin), 50 μg/mL
  Growth temperature: 37°C
  Growth strain: DH5alpha
  Copy number: Unknown
Gene/Insert
  Gene/Insert name: HPV16L1+L2
  Species: H. sapiens (human)
  Promoter: EM7
  Cloning method: Unknown
  Sequencing primers: 5′ NA; 3′ NA
Resource information
  A portion of this plasmid was derived from a plasmid made by: HPV16 are originated from Dr. Martin Müller of German Cancer Research Center (DKFZ).
Terms and licenses: Academic/Nonprofit Terms; Industry Terms: Not Available to Industry
How to cite: p16L1L2 was a gift from John Schiller (Addgene plasmid # 45291 ; http://n2t.net/addgene:45291 ; RRID:Addgene_45291)
