>Addgene plasmid #45291 | p16L1L2 | addgene partial sequence | sequence record 66277 | EBV-rev 5'-GTGGTTTGTCCAAACTCATC-3'
GGATCCAAAGAATTCAAAAAGCTTTCAGGCGGCCAGGCTCACGTCGCTGAAGAAGTAGGGCAGCCTCTTC
CTCCTCTTCCTCAGCATGTAGTAGCTGGGGTGCAGGTAGAAGTCGCCGGCGTCGGCGATGATGGTGTACT
GGGGGCTGCCGGGCACGATGGGGATCAGGCTGGGGGCCTGGTCGGTGATGTTGATGGGGATGTCGGGGCC
GCTCACCAGGGGGATGTTGTAGGCGCCACCGAAGGGGATGGTGGTGTTGGCGGGGATGTAGCCGCTCAGG
CTGGTGCTGGGCACGCTGGGCACGGGGGTGGTGCTGGTGTCGGTGATGAAGTCGTCGGCGTAGATGTCGT
ACAGGCCGTTGTTGATGCTGGTGGGGCTGGCGGCGTGGCTGGTGGTGGTGTAGGTGCTGGGGGTGATGGT
CTGCAGCTCGATCTCCTCGGCGGGGTCGATGGTGCTCAGGTCGTAGTAGTAGTGCACCTTGGCGCCGATG
CTCTTGCCGCTCCTGGTCCTCAGGGTCTGCTTGTTGCCGATCCTGCTGTACCTGATGCCGGTCCTCCTGC
TGGTCAGGGCGGGCCTGTGCAGGGCCACGATGTCCAGGAAGTCGGGGTCGGGGGCGATGTTGATGCTGTT
GTCGTTGCTGCTGAAGTACAGGGTGTTGTCCACGTCGATGCCCTCGT
