>Addgene plasmid #45291 | p16L1L2 | addgene partial sequence | sequence record 66279 | hEF1aprom-F 5'-AACTGGGAAAGTGATGTCGTG-3'
CCACGTATATAAGTGCAGTAGTCGCCGTGAACGTTCTTTTTCGCAACGGGTTTGCCGCCAGAACACAGCT
GAAGCTTCGAGGGGCTCGCATCTCTCCTTCACGCGCCCGCCGCCCTACCTGAGGCCGCCATCCACGCCGG
TTGAGTCGCGTTCTGCCGCCTCCCGCCTGTGGTGCCTCCTGAACTGCGTCCGCCGTCTAGGTAAGTTTAA
AGCTCAGGTCGAGACCGGGCCTTTGTCCGGCGCTCCCTTGGAGCCTACCTAGACTCAGCCGGCTCTCCAC
GCTTTGCCTGACCCTGCTTGCTCAACTCTACGTCTTTGTTTCGTTTTCTGTTCTGCGCCGTTACAGATCC
AAGCTGTGACCGGCCCGCTCTAGAGCCACCATGAGCCTGTGGCTGCCCAGCGAGGCCACCGTGTACCTGC
CCCCCGTGCCCGTGAGCAAGGTGGTGAGCACCGACGAGTACGTGGCCAGGACCAACATCTACTACCACGC
CGGCACCAGCAGGCTGCTGGCCGTGGGCCACCCCTACTTCCCCATCAAGAAGCCCAACAACAACAAGATC
CTGGTGCCCAAGGTGAGCGGCCTGCAGTACAGGGTGTTCAGGATCCACCTGCCCGACCCCAACAAGTTCG
GCTTCCCCGACACCAGCTTCTACAACCCCGACACCCAGAGGCTGGTGTGGGCCTGCGTGGGCGTGGAGGT
GGGCAGGGGCCAGCCCCTGGGCGTGGGCATCAGCGGCCACCCCCTGCTGAACAAGCTGGACGACACCGAG
AACGCCAGCGCCTACGCCGCCAACGCCGGCGTGGACAAC
